>Addgene plasmid #147862 | pAc5.1B-HA-DmMe31B-Q294AN296F-dsRNAres_W | depositor full sequence | sequence record 290309 | Full Sequence
CTTCAAGGAATTAATTCTATATTCTAAAAACACAAATGATACTTCTAAAAAAAATCATGAATGGCATCAA
CTCTGAATCAAATCTTTGCAGATGCACCTACTTCTCATTTCCACTGTCACATCATTTTTCCAGATCTCGC
TGCCTGTTATGTGGCCCACAAACCAAGACACGTTTTATGGCCATTAAAGCTGGCTGATCGTCGCCAAACA
CCAAATACATATCAATATGTACATTCGAGAAAGAAGCGATCAAAGAAGCGTCTTCGGGCGAGTAGGAGAA
TGCGGAGGAGAAGGAGAACGAGCTGATCTAGTATCTCTCCACAATCCAATGCCAACTGACCAACTGGCCA
TATTCGGAGCAATTTGAAGCCAATTTCCATCGCCTGGCGATCGCTCCATTCTTGGCTATATGTTTTTCAC
CGTTCCCGGGGCCATTTTCAAAGACTCGTCGGTAAGATAAGATTGTGTCACTCGCTGTCTCTCTTCATTT
GTCGAAGAATGCTGAGGAATTTCGCGATGACGTCGGCGAGTATTTTGAAGAATGAGAATAATTTGTATTT
ATACGAAAATCAGTTAGTGGAATTTTCTACAAAAACATGTTATCTATAGATAATTTTGTTGCAAAATATG
TTGACTATGACAAAGATTGTATGTATATACCTTTAATGTATTCTCATTTTCTTATGTATTTATAATGGCA
ATGATGATACTGATGATATTTTAAGATGATGCCAGACCACAGGCTGATTTCTGCGTCTTTTGCCGAACGC
AGTGCATGTGCGGTTGTTGTTTTTTGGAATAGTTTCAATTTTCGGACTGTCCGCTTTGATTTCAGTTTCT
TGGCTTATTCAAAAAGCAAAGTAAAGCCAAAAAAGCGAGATGGCAATACCAAATGCGGCAAAACGGTAGT
GGAAGGAAAGGGGTGCGGGGCAGCGGAAGGAAGGGTGGGGCGGGGCGTGGCGGGGTCTGTGGCTGGGCGC
GACGTCACCGACGTTGGAGCCACTCCTTTGACCATGTGTGCGTGTGTGTATTATTCGTGTCTCGCCACTC
GCCGGTTGTTTTTTTCTTTTTATCTCGCTCTCTCTAGCGCCATCTCGTACGCATGCTCAACGCACCGCAT
GTTGCCGTGTCCTTTATGCGTCATTTTGGCTCGAAATAGGCAATTATTTAAACAAAGATTAGTCAACGAA
AACGCTAAAATAAATAAGTCTACAATATGGTTACTTATTGCCATGTGTGTGCAGCCAACGATAGCAACAA
AAGCAACAACACAGTGGCTTTCCCTCTTTCACTTTTTGTTTGCAAGCGCGTGCGAGCAAGACGGCACGAC
CGGCAAACGCAATTACGCTGACAAAGAGCAGACGAAGTTTTGGCCGAAAAACATCAAGGCGCCTGATACG
AATGCATTTGCAATAACAATTGCGATATTTAATATTGTTTATGAAGCTGTTTGACTTCAAAACACACAAA
AAAAAAAATAAAACAAATTATTTGAAAGAGAATTAGGAATCGGACAGCTTATCGTTACGGGCTAACAGCA
CACCGAGACGAAATAGCTTACCTGACGTCACAGCCTCTGGAAGAACTGCCGCCAAGCAGAGAGAGAGAGA
AAAAGAGGGAGAGCAGCTTAGACCGCATGTGCTTGTGTGTGAGGCGTCTCTCTCTTCGTCTCCTGTTTGC
GCAAACGCATAGACTGCACTGAGAAAATCGATTACCTATTTTTTATGAATGAATATTTGCACTATTACTA
TTCAAAACTATTAAGATAGCAATCACATTCAATAGCCAAATACTATACCACCTGAGCGATGCAACGAAAT
GATCAATTTGAGCAAAAATGCTGCATATTTAGGACGGCATCATTATAGAAATGCTTCTTGCTGTGTACTT
TTCTCTCGTCTGGCAGCTGTTTCGCCGTTATTGTTAAAACCGGCTTAAGTTAGGTGTGTTTTCTACGACT
AGTGATGCCCCTACTAGAAGATGTGTGTTGCACAAATGTCCCTGAATAACCAATTTGAAGTGCAGATAGC
AGTAAACGTAAGCTAATATGAATATTATTTAACTGTAATGTTTTAATATCGCTGGACATTACTAATAAAC
CCACTATAAACACATGTACATATGTATGTTTTGGCATACAATGAGTAGTTGGGGAAAAAATGTGTAAAAG
CACCGTGACCATCACAGCATAAAGATAACCAGCTGAAGTATCGAATATGAGTAACCCCCAAATTGAATCA
CATGCCGCAACTGATAGGACCCATGGAAGTACACTCTTCATGGCGATATACAAGACACACACAAGCACGA
ACACCCAGTTGCGGAGGAAATTCTCCGTAAATGAAAACCCAATCGGCGAACAATTCATACCCATATATGG
TAAAAGTTTTGAACGCGACTTGAGAGCGGAGAGCATTGCGGCTGATAAGGTTTTAGCGCTAAGCGGGCTT
TATAAAACGGGCTGCGGGACCAGTTTTCATATCACTACCGTTTGAGTTCTTGTGCTGTGTGGATACTCCT
CCCGACACAAAGCCGCTCCATCAGCCAGCAGTCGTCTAATCCAGAGACCCCGGATCGGGGTACCAACATG
GCTTACCCATACGATGTTCCAGATTACGCTATGATGACCGAGAAACTGAACTCCGGCCATACCAACCTGA
CTTCTAAAGGAATAATTAACGACCTGCAGATAGCCGGTAATACTTCAGATGACATGGGGTGGAAGTCTAA
ATTAAAATTACCACCGAAAGATAATCGGTTTAAGACGACAGACGTTACAGACACACGGGGAAACGAGTTT
GAAGAATTCTGTTTAAAGCGGGAGTTGCTGATGGGAATCTTTGAAAAAGGTTGGGAACGGCCATCACCGA
TACAAGAAGCTGCAATACCAATTGCTCTGTCGGGTAAGGACGTCCTAGCCAGAGCAAAAAATGGAACGGG
AAAAACCGGCGCGTATTGTATACCTGTCCTGGAGCAGATAGATCCTACAAAAGATTATATACAAGCCTTG
GTTATGGTTCCAACACGGGAACTGGCCTTGCAGACATCCCAAATTTGCATAGAATTAGCCAAGCACCTGG
ACATTAGAGTTATGGTTACGACAGGTGGAACAATCTTGAAAGACGATATATTGCGAATATACCAGAAGGT
CCAGCTAATCATCGCAACACCAGGCCGGATTTTGGACCTTATGGACAAAAAGGTAGCAGACATGAGTCAC
TGTCGAATTCTGGTATTAGACGAAGCAGACAAATTGCTATCACTAGACTTCCAGGGAATGTTAGACCACG
TCATCTTAAAACTACCCAAAGACCCTCAAATACTATTGTTCTCGGCCACCTTCCCGTTAACTGTAAAAAA
TTTCATGGAGAAGCATTTACGCGAGCCTTACGAGATCAACCTGATGGAGGAGCTAACACTGAAGGGTGTC
ACTCAGTACTATGCATTCGTACAGGAGCGCCAGAAAGTACACTGCTTGAATACGCTCTTTTCGAAGCTGG
CGATCGCTCAGTCTATCATATTCTGCAATTCCACGCAACGTGTCGAGCTATTGGCCAAAAAGATCACAGA
GCTTGGATATTGCTGTTACTATATACACGCTAAGATGGCCCAGGCACACAGAAATCGAGTATTCCACGAT
TTCCGCCAAGGACTCTGTCGCAATCTGGTGTGCTCCGACCTGTTCACCCGTGGTATCGACGTGCAGGCCG
TGAATGTAGTGATCAATTTCGATTTCCCACGAATGGCAGAGACATACTTGCATCGAATTGGTCGCTCAGG
ACGTTTCGGTCATTTGGGTATTGCTATTAATCTGATAACCTACGAGGATCGGTTTGATCTGCATCGGATT
GAAAAAGAACTTGGAACCGAAATAAAGCCTATTCCGAAGGTCATAGACCCCGCCCTTTATGTCGCAAACG
TTGGCGCATCCGTTGGCGATACTTGCAACAACAGTGATCTGAATAATTCTGCGAACGAGGAGGGCAACGT
TAGCAAATAAGCGGCCGCTCGAGTCTAGAGGGCCCGCGGTTCGAAGGTAAGCCTATCCCTAACCCTCTCC
TCGGTCTCGATTCTACGCGTACCGGTCATCATCACCATCACCATTGAGTTTAAACCCGCTGATCAGCCTC
GACTGTGCCTTCTAAGGCCTGAGCTCGCTGATCAGCCTCGATCGAGGATCCAGACATGATAAGATACATT
GATGAGTTTGGACAAACCACAACTAGAATGCAGTGAAAAAAATGCTTTATTTGTGAAATTTGTGATGCTA
TTGCTTTATTTGTAACCATTATAAGCTGCAATAAACAAGTTAACAACAACAATTGCATTCATTTTATGTT
TCAGGTTCAGGGGGAGGTGTGGGAGGTTTTTTAAAGCAAGTAAAACCTCTACAAATGTGGTATGGCTGAT
TATGATCAGTCGACCGATGCCCTTGAGAGCCTTCAACCCAGTCAGCTCCTTCCGGTGGGCGCGGGGCATG
ACTATCGTCGCCGCACTTATGACTGTCTTCTTTATCATGCAACTCGTAGGACAGGTGCCGGCAGCGCTCT
GGGTCATTTTCGGCGAGGACCGCTTTCGCTGGAGCGCGACGATGATCGGCCTGTCGCTTGCGGTATTCGG
AATCTTGCACGCCCTCGCTCAAGCCTTCGTCACTGGTCCCGCCACCAAACGTTTCGGCGAGAAGCAGGCC
ATTATCGCCGGCATGGCGGCCGACGCGCTGGGCTACGTCTTGCTGGCGTTCGCGACGCGAGGCTGGATGG
CCTTCCCCATTATGATTCTTCTCGCTTCCGGCGGCATCGGGATGCCCGCGTTGCAGGCCATGCTGTCCAG
GCAGGTAGATGACGACCATCAGGGACAGCTTCAAGGATCGCTCGCGGCTCTTACCAGCCAGCAAAAGGCC
AGGAACCGTAAAAAGGCCGCGTTGCTGGCGTTTTTCCATAGGCTCCGCCCCCCTGACGAGCATCACAAAA
ATCGACGCTCAAGTCAGAGGTGGCGAAACCCGACAGGACTATAAAGATACCAGGCGTTTCCCCCTGGAAG
CTCCCTCGTGCGCTCTCCTGTTCCGACCCTGCCGCTTACCGGATACCTGTCCGCCTTTCTCCCTTCGGGA
AGCGTGGCGCTTTCTCAATGCTCACGCTGTAGGTATCTCAGTTCGGTGTAGGTCGTTCGCTCCAAGCTGG
GCTGTGTGCACGAACCCCCCGTTCAGCCCGACCGCTGCGCCTTATCCGGTAACTATCGTCTTGAGTCCAA
CCCGGTAAGACACGACTTATCGCCACTGGCAGCAGCCACTGGTAACAGGATTAGCAGAGCGAGGTATGTA
GGCGGTGCTACAGAGTTCTTGAAGTGGTGGCCTAACTACGGCTACACTAGAAGGACAGTATTTGGTATCT
GCGCTCTGCTGAAGCCAGTTACCTTCGGAAAAAGAGTTGGTAGCTCTTGATCCGGCAAACAAACCACCGC
TGGTAGCGGTGGTTTTTTTGTTTGCAAGCAGCAGATTACGCGCAGAAAAAAAGGATCTCAAGAAGATCCT
TTGATCTTTTCTACGGGGTCTGACGCTCAGTGGAACGAAAACTCACGTTAAGGGATTTTGGTCATGAGAT
TATCAAAAAGGATCTTCACCTAGATCCTTTTAAATTAAAAATGAAGTTTTAAATCAATCTAAAGTATATA
TGAGTAAACTTGGTCTGACAGTTACCAATGCTTAATCAGTGAGGCACCTATCTCAGCGATCTGTCTATTT
CGTTCATCCATAGTTGCCTGACTCCCCGTCGTGTAGATAACTACGATACGGGAGGGCTTACCATCTGGCC
CCAGTGCTGCAATGATACCGCGAGACCCACGCTCACCGGCTCCAGATTTATCAGCAATAAACCAGCCAGC
CGGAAGGGCCGAGCGCAGAAGTGGTCCTGCAACTTTATCCGCCTCCATCCAGTCTATTAATTGTTGCCGG
GAAGCTAGAGTAAGTAGTTCGCCAGTTAATAGTTTGCGCAACGTTGTTGCCATTGCTGCAGGCATCGTGG
TGTCACGCTCGTCGTTTGGTATGGCTTCATTCAGCTCCGGTTCCCAACGATCAAGGCGAGTTACATGATC
CCCCATGTTGTGCAAAAAAGCGGTTAGCTCCTTCGGTCCTCCGATCGTTGTCAGAAGTAAGTTGGCCGCA
GTGTTATCACTCATGGTTATGGCAGCACTGCATAATTCTCTTACTGTCATGCCATCCGTAAGATGCTTTT
CTGTGACTGGTGAGTACTCAACCAAGTCATTCTGAGAATAGTGTATGCGGCGACCGAGTTGCTCTTGCCC
GGCGTCAACACGGGATAATACCGCGCCACATAGCAGAACTTTAAAAGTGCTCATCATTGGAAAACGTTCT
TCGGGGCGAAAACTCTCAAGGATCTTACCGCTGTTGAGATCCAGTTCGATGTAACCCACTCGTGCACCCA
ACTGATCTTCAGCATCTTTTACTTTCACCAGCGTTTCTGGGTGAGCAAAAACAGGAAGGCAAAATGCCGC
AAAAAAGGGAATAAGGGCGACACGGAAATGTTGAATACTCATACTCTTCCTTTTTCAATATTATTGAAGC
ATTTATCAGGGTTATTGTCTCATGAGCGGATACATATTTGAATGTATTTAGAAAAATAAACAAATAGGGG
TTCCGCGCACATTTCCCCGAAAAGTGCCACCTGACGTCTAAGAAACCATTATTATCATGACATTAACCTA
TAAAAATAGGCGTATCACGAGGCCCTTTCGT
Features (pLannotate 1.2.2; 10 found; start..end, strand, type, name):
     56..2568    +  promoter       Ac5 promoter: Drosophila melanogaster actin 5C promoter
   2594..2620    +  CDS            3xHA (fragment): three tandem HA epitope tags
   2621..3997    +  CDS            me31B: DDX6_DROME - Experimental evidence at protein level: Swiss-Prot protein existence level 1. ATP-dependent RNA helicase which is a core component of a variety of ribonucleoprotein complexes (RNPs) that play critical roles in translational repression and mRNA decapping during embryogenesis, oogenesis, neurogenesis and neurotransmission (PubMed:11546740, PubMed:16256742, PubMed:17178403, PubMed:18590813, PubMed:21267420, PubMed:21447556, PubMed:28875934, PubMed:28388438, PubMed:17982591, PubMed:31114929). Recruits core components and translational repressors to some RNP complexes, and mediates RNP
   4036..4077    +  CDS            V5 tag: epitope tag from simian virus 5
   4177..4311    -  polyA_signal   SV40 poly(A) signal: SV40 polyadenylation signal
   4334..4418    -  CDS            large T antigen (fragment): large T antigen from SV40 (simian virus 40)
   4419..4889    +  CDS            TcR (fragment): tetracycline efflux protein; tet; confers resistance to tetracycline
   4933..5521    -  rep_origin     ori: high-copy-number ColE1/pMB1/pBR322/pUC origin of replication
   5692..6552    -  CDS            AmpR: β-lactamase; bla; confers resistance to ampicillin, carbenicillin, and related antibiotics
   6553..6657    -  promoter       AmpR promoter: bla
