[The description below was written by a language model from this plasmid's Addgene catalogue record and pLannotate feature annotations shown in this document.]
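Description:
pAc5.1B-HA-DmMe31B-Q294AN296F-dsRNAres_W is an insect expression plasmid of 6,751 nt for producing a mutant form of the Drosophila melanogaster DEAD-box RNA helicase Me31B, the fly orthologue of DDX6. The catalogue lists the backbone as unknown, although the plasmid name points to a pAc5.1B-type vector and the annotated features fit that layout. In bacteria it is maintained through a ColE1/pUC-family origin and selected with ampicillin via the β-lactamase gene and its bla promoter. The record describes it as low copy, even though this type of origin is usually annotated as high copy. Short fragments of a tetracycline resistance gene and of SV40 large T antigen are also detected; these are most likely non-functional backbone remnants.

Expression is driven by the constitutive Drosophila actin 5C promoter. A short HA epitope sequence (annotated as a fragment of a 3xHA tag, consistent with a single HA) lies directly upstream of the me31B coding sequence, giving an N-terminally HA-tagged protein. A vector-derived V5 tag is annotated downstream of the insert, but the record does not say whether it is translated, and an SV40 polyadenylation signal follows. According to the name, the insert carries the substitutions Q294A and N296F; the purpose and insert fields write the first as Q294AA, probably a typographical variant. It is also designated dsRNA-resistant, implying silent changes that let the transcript escape RNAi directed against endogenous me31B. One silent change, A1101G, relative to the reference transcript is recorded. This design suits complementation experiments in cultured fly cells after knockdown of the endogenous protein, and the associated publication concerns the DDX6–CNOT1 interaction in miRNA-mediated silencing. The depositor sequence may be theoretical rather than fully verified.
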