Addgene plasmid #147862: pAc5.1B-HA-DmMe31B-Q294AN296F-dsRNAres_W
Purpose: Insect Expression of DmMe31B-Q294AAN296F-dsRNAres
Depositing lab: Elisa Izaurralde. Depositing organization: Max Planck Institute for Developmental Biology. Publication: A DDX6-CNOT1 complex and W-binding pockets in CNOT9 reveal direct links between miRNA target recognition and silencing. Chen Y, Boland A, Kuzuoglu-Ozturk D, Bawankar P, Loh B, Chang CT, Weichenrieder O, Izaurralde E. Mol Cell. 2014 Jun 5;54(5):737-50. doi: 10.1016/j.molcel.2014.03.034. Epub 2014 Apr 24. PubMed 24768540.
Backbone
  Vector backbone: Unknown
  Vector type: Insect Expression
Growth in bacteria
  Bacterial resistance: Ampicillin, 100 μg/mL
  Growth temperature: 37°C
  Growth strain: DH5alpha
  Copy number: Low Copy
Gene/Insert
  Gene/Insert name: DmMe31B-Q294AAN296F-dsRNAres
  Species: D. melanogaster (fly)
  Mutation: one silent mutation A1101G compared to the sequence given by NM_078809.3.
  Entrez Gene: me31B (a.k.a. Dmel_CG4916, CG4916, DDX6, Dhh1p/Me31b, DmRH3, Dmel\CG4916, ME31B, Mat31B, Me31B, Me31b, l(2)k06607, me31b)
  Cloning method: Unknown
Terms and licenses: Academic/Nonprofit Terms; Industry Terms: Not Available to Industry
Depositor comments: Plasmids from this collection were made available to the research community and donated after the lab closed. Please note that the sequence provided by the depositing laboratory may be theoretical/predicted or based on Sanger sequencing results. There may be discrepancies between sequencing results obtained by Addgene and the depositor sequence. If an Addgene verified sequence is not available, please contact before placing your order to request that our lab fully sequence the plasmid.
How to cite: pAc5.1B-HA-DmMe31B-Q294AN296F-dsRNAres_W was a gift from Elisa Izaurralde (Addgene plasmid # 147862 ; http://n2t.net/addgene:147862 ; RRID:Addgene_147862)
